>Addgene plasmid #124142 | pcDNA3.1 (-) hYAP 1-1delta | addgene full sequence | sequence record 240586 | Addgene NGS Result
GACATTGATTATTGACTAGTTATTAATAGTAATCAATTACGGGGTCATTAGTTCATAGCCCATATATGGA
GTTCCGCGTTACATAACTTACGGTAAATGGCCCGCCTGGCTGACCGCCCAACGACCCCCGCCCATTGACG
TCAATAATGACGTATGTTCCCATAGTAACGCCAATAGGGACTTTCCATTGACGTCAATGGGTGGAGTATT
TACGGTAAACTGCCCACTTGGCAGTACATCAAGTGTATCATATGCCAAGTACGCCCCCTATTGACGTCAA
TGACGGTAAATGGCCCGCCTGGCATTATGCCCAGTACATGACCTTATGGGACTTTCCTACTTGGCAGTAC
ATCTACGTATTAGTCATCGCTATTACCATGGTGATGCGGTTTTGGCAGTACATCAATGGGCGTGGATAGC
GGTTTGACTCACGGGGATTTCCAAGTCTCCACCCCATTGACGTCAATGGGAGTTTGTTTTGGCACCAAAA
TCAACGGGACTTTCCAAAATGTCGTAACAACTCCGCCCCATTGACGCAAATGGGCGGTAGGCGTGTACGG
TGGGAGGTCTATATAAGCAGAGCTCTCTGGCTAACTAGAGAACCCACTGCTTACTGGCTTATCGAAATTA
ATACGACTCACTATAGGGAGACCCAAGCTGGCTAGCGTTTAAACGGGCCCTCTAGACTCGAGCGGCCGCA
TGGATCCCGGGCAGCAGCCGCCGCCTCAACCGGCCCCCCAGGGCCAAGGGCAGCCGCCTTCGCAGCCCCC
GCAGGGGCAGGGCCCGCCGTCCGGACCCGGGCAACCGGCACCCGCGGCGACCCAGGCGGCGCCGCAGGCA
CCCCCCGCCGGGCATCAGATCGTGCACGTCCGCGGGGACTCGGAGACCGACCTGGAGGCGCTCTTCAACG
CCGTCATGAACCCCAAGACGGCCAACGTGCCCCAGACCGTGCCCATGAGGCTCCGGAAGCTGCCCGACTC
CTTCTTCAAGCCGCCGGAGCCCAAATCCCACTCCCGACAGGCCAGTACTGATGCAGGCACTGCAGGAGCC
CTGACTCCACAGCATGTTCGAGCTCATTCCTCTCCAGCTTCTCTGCAGTTGGGAGCTGTTTCTCCTGGGA
CACTGACCCCCACTGGAGTAGTCTCTGGCCCAGCAGCTACACCCACAGCTCAGCATCTTCGACAGTCTTC
TTTTGAGATACCTGATGATGTACCTCTGCCAGCAGGTTGGGAGATGGCAAAGACATCTTCTGGTCAGAGA
TACTTCTTAAATCACATCGATCAGACAACAACATGGCAGGACCCCAGGAAGGCCATGCTGTCCCAGATGA
ACGTCACAGCCCCCACCAGTCCACCAGTGCAGCAGAATATGATGAACTCGGCTTCAGCCATGAACCAGAG
AATCAGTCAGAGTGCTCCAGTGAAACAGCCACCACCCCTGGCTCCCCAGAGCCCACAGGGAGGCGTCATG
GGTGGCAGCAACTCCAACCAGCAGCAACAGATGCGACTGCAGCAACTGCAGATGGAGAAGGAGAGGCTGC
GGCTGAAACAGCAAGAACTGCTTCGGCAGGTGAGGCCACAGGCAATGCGGAATATCAATCCCAGCACAGC
AAATTCTCCAAAATGTCAGGAGTTAGCCCTGCGTAGCCAGTTACCAACACTGGAGCAGGATGGTGGGACT
CAAAATCCAGTGTCTTCTCCCGGGATGTCTCAGGAATTGAGAACAATGACGACCAATAGCTCAGATCCTT
TCCTTAACAGTGGCACCTATCACTCTCGAGATGAGAGTACAGACAGTGGACTAAGCATGAGCAGCTACAG
TGTCCCTCGAACCCCAGATGACTTCCTGAACAGTGTGGATGAGATGGATACAGGTGATACTATCAACCAA
AGCACCCTGCCCTCACAGCAGAACCGTTTCCCAGACTACCTTGAAGCCATTCCTGGGACAAATGTGGACC
TTGGAACACTGGAAGGAGATGGAATGAACATAGAAGGAGAGGAGCTGATGCCAAGTCTGCAGGAAGCTTT
GAGTTCTGACATCCTTAATGACATGGAGTCTGTTTTGGCTGCCACCAAGCTAGATAAAGAAAGCTTTCTT
ACATGGTTATAGGAATTCCACCACACTGGACTAGTGGATCCGAGCTCGGTACCAAGCTTAAGTTTAAACC
GCTGATCAGCCTCGACTGTGCCTTCTAGTTGCCAGCCATCTGTTGTTTGCCCCTCCCCCGTGCCTTCCTT
GACCCTGGAAGGTGCCACTCCCACTGTCCTTTCCTAATAAAATGAGGAAATTGCATCGCATTGTCTGAGT
AGGTGTCATTCTATTCTGGGGGGTGGGGTGGGGCAGGACAGCAAGGGGGAGGATTGGGAAGACAATAGCA
GGCATGCTGGGGATGCGGTGGGCTCTATGGCTTCTGAGGCGGAAAGAACCAGCTGGGGCTCTAGGGGGTA
TCCCC
[124 nt withheld, positions 2456-2579]
C
[91 nt withheld, positions 2581-2671]
A
[49 nt withheld, positions 2673-2721]
CCTTTGACGTTGGAGTCCACGTTCTTT
[37 nt withheld, positions 2749-2785]
ACCCTATCTCGGTCTATTCTTTTGATTTATAAGGGATTTTGCCGATTTCGGCCTATTGGTTAAAAAATGA
GCTGATTTAACAAAAATTTAACGCGAATTAATTCTGTGGAATGTGTGTCAGTTAGGGTGTGGAAAGTCCC
CAGGCTCCCCAGCAGGCAGAAGTATGCAAAGCATGCATCTCAATTAGTCAGCAACCAGGTGTGGAAAGTC
CCCAGGCTCCCCAGCAGGCAGAAGTATGCAAAGCATGCATCTCAATTAGTCAGCAACCATAGTCCCGCCC
CTAACTCCGCCCATCCCGCCCCTAACTCCGCCCAGTTCCGCCCATTCTCCGCCCCATGGCTGACTAATTT
TTTTTATTTATGCAGAGGCCGAGGCCGCCTCTGCCTCTGAGCTATTCCAGAAGTAGTGAGGAGGCTTTTT
TGGAGGCCTAGGCTTTTGCAAAAAGCTCCCGGGAGCTTGTATATCCATTTTCGGATCTGATCAAGAGACA
GGATGAGGATCGTTTCGCATGATTGAACAAGATGGATTGCACGCAGGTTCTCCGGCCGCTTGGGTGGAGA
GGCTATTCGGCTATGACTGGGCACAACAGACAATCGGCTGCTCTGATGCCGCCGTGTTCCGGCTGTCAGC
GCAGGGGCGCCCGGTTCTTTTTGTCAAGACCGACCTGTCCGGTGCCCTGAATGAACTGCAGGACGAGGCA
GCGCGGCTATCGTGGCTGGCCACGACGGGCGTTCCTTGCGCAGCTGTGCTCGACGTTGTCACTGAAGCGG
GAAGGGACTGGCTGCTATTGGGCGAAGTGCCGGGGCAGGATCTCCTGTCATCTCACCTTGCTCCTGCCGA
GAAAGTATCCATCATGGCTGATGCAATGCGGCGGCTGCATACGCTTGATCCGGCTACCTGCCCATTCGAC
CACCAAGCGAAACATCGCATCGAGCGAGCACGTACTCGGATGGAAGCCGGTCTTGTCGATCAGGATGATC
TGGACGAAGAGCATCAGGGGCTCGCGCCAGCCGAACTGTTCGCCAGGCTCAAGGCGCGCATGCCCGACGG
CGAGGATCTCGTCGTGACCCATGGCGATGCCTGCTTGCCGAATATCATGGTGGAAAATGGCCGCTTTTCT
GGATTCATCGACTGTGGCCGGCTGGGTGTGGCGGACCGCTATCAGGACATAGCGTTGGCTACCCGTGATA
TTGCTGAAGAGCTTGGCGGCGAATGGGCTGACCGCTTCCTCGTGCTTTACGGTATCGCCGCTCCCGATTC
GCAGCGCATCGCCTTCTATCGCCTTCTTGACGAGTTCTTCTGAGCGGGACTCTGGGGTTCGAAATGACCG
ACCAAGCGACGCCCAACCTGCCATCACGAGATTTCGATTCCACCGCCGCCTTCTATGAAAGGTTGGGCTT
CGGAATCGTTTTCCGGGACGCCGGCTGGATGATCCTCCAGCGCGGGGATCTCATGCTGGAGTTCTTCGCC
CACCCCAACTTGTTTATTGCAGCTTATAATGGTTACAAATAAAGCAATAGCATCACAAATTTCACAAATA
AAGCATTTTTTTCACTGCATTCTAGTTGTGGTTTGTCCAAACTCATCAATGTATCTTATCATGTCTGTAT
ACCGTCGACCTCTAGCTAGAGCTTGGCGTAATCATGGTCATAGCTGTTTCCTGTGTGAAATTGTTATCCG
CTCACAATTCCACACAACATACGAGCCGGAAGCATAAAGTGTAAAGCCTGGGGTGCCTAATGAGTGAGCT
AACTCACATTAATTGCGTTGCGCTCACTGCCCGCTTTCCAGTCGGGAAACCTGTCGTGCCAGCTGCATTA
ATGAATCGGCCAACGCGCGGGGAGAGGCGGTTTGCGTATTGGGCGCTCTTCCGCTTCCTCGCTCACTGAC
TCGCTGCGCTCGGTCGTTCGGCTGCGGCGAGCGGTATCAGCTCACTCAAAGGCGGTAATACGGTTATCCA
CAGAATCAGGGGATAACGCAGGAAAGAACATGTGAGCAAAAGGCCAGCAAAAGGCCAGGAACCGTAAAAA
GGCCGCGTTGCTGGCGTTTTTCCATAGGCTCCGCCCCCCTGACGAGCATCACAAAAATCGACGCTCAAGT
CAGAGGTGGCGAAACCCGACAGGACTATAAAGATACCAGGCGTTTCCCCCTGGAAGCTCCCTCGTGCGCT
CTCCTGTTCCGACCCTGCCGCTTACCGGATACCTGTCCGCCTTTCTCCCTTCGGGAAGCGTGGCGCTTTC
TCATAGCTCACGCTGTAGGTATCTCAGTTCGGTGTAGGTCGTTCGCTCCAAGCTGGGCTGTGTGCACGAA
CCCCCCGTTCAGCCCGACCGCTGCGCCTTATCCGGTAACTATCGTCTTGAGTCCAACCCGGTAAGACACG
ACTTATCGCCACTGGCAGCAGCCACTGGTAACAGGATTAGCAGAGCGAGGTATGTAGGCGGTGCTACAGA
GTTCTTGAAGTGGTGGCCTAACTACGGCTACACTAGAAGAACAGTATTTGGTATCTGCGCTCTGCTGAAG
CCAGTTACCTTCGGAAAAAGAGTTGGTAGCTCTTGATCCGGCAAACAAACCACCGCTGGTAGCGGTGGTT
TTTTTGTTTGCAAGCAGCAGATTACGCGCAGAAAAAAAGGATCTCAAGAAGATCCTTTGATCTTTTCTAC
GGGGTCTGACGCTCAGTGGAACGAAAACTCACGTTAAGGGATTTTGGTCATGAGATTATCAAAAAGGATC
TTCACCTAGATCCTTTTAAATTAAAAATGAAGTTTTAAATCAATCTAAAGTATATATGAGTAAACTTGGT
CTGACAGTTACCAATGCTTAATCAGTGAGGCACCTATCTCAGCGATCTGTCTATTTCGTTCATCCATAGT
TGCCTGACTCCCCGTCGTGTAGATAACTACGATACGGGAGGGCTTACCATCTGGCCCCAGTGCTGCAATG
ATACCGCGAGACCCACGCTCACCGGCTCCAGATTTATCAGCAATAAACCAGCCAGCCGGAAGGGCCGAGC
GCAGAAGTGGTCCTGCAACTTTATCCGCCTCCATCCAGTCTATTAATTGTTGCCGGGAAGCTAGAGTAAG
TAGTTCGCCAGTTAATAGTTTGCGCAACGTTGTTGCCATTGCTACAGGCATCGTGGTGTCACGCTCGTCG
TTTGGTATGGCTTCATTCAGCTCCGGTTCCCAACGATCAAGGCGAGTTACATGATCCCCCATGTTGTGCA
AAAAAGCGGTTAGCTCCTTCGGTCCTCCGATCGTTGTCAGAAGTAAGTTGGCCGCAGTGTTATCACTCAT
GGTTATGGCAGCACTGCATAATTCTCTTACTGTCATGCCATCCGTAAGATGCTTTTCTGTGACTGGTGAG
TACTCAACCAAGTCATTCTGAGAATAGTGTATGCGGCGACCGAGTTGCTCTTGCCCGGCGTCAATACGGG
ATAATACCGCGCCACATAGCAGAACTTTAAAAGTGCTCATCATTGGAAAACGTTCTTCGGGGCGAAAACT
CTCAAGGATCTTACCGCTGTTGAGATCCAGTTCGATGTAACCCACTCGTGCACCCAACTGATCTTCAGCA
TCTTTTACTTTCACCAGCGTTTCTGGGTGAGCAAAAACAGGAAGGCAAAATGCCGCAAAAAAGGGAATAA
GGGCGACACGGAAATGTTGAATACTCATACTCTTCCTTTTTCAATATTATTGAAGCATTTATCAGGGTTA
TTGTCTCATGAGCGGATACATATTTGAATGTATTTAGAAAAATAAACAAATAGGGGTTCCGCGCACATTT
CCCCGAAAAGTGCCACCTGACGTCGACGGATCGGGAGATCTCCCGATCCCCTATGGTGCACTCTCAGTAC
AATCTGCTCTGATGCCGCATAGTTAAGCCAGTATCTGCTCCCTGCTTGTGTGTTGGAGGTCGCTGAGTAG
TGCGCGAGCAAAATTTAAGCTACAACAAGGCAAGGCTTGACCGACAATTGCATGAAGAATCTGCTTAGGG
TTAGGCGTTTTGCGCTGCTTCGCGATGTACGGGCCAGATATACGCGTT
Features (pLannotate 1.2.2; 20 found; start..end, strand, type, name):
      1..380     +  enhancer       CMV enhancer: human cytomegalovirus immediate early enhancer
    381..584     +  promoter       CMV promoter: human cytomegalovirus (CMV) immediate early promoter
    580..613     +  LTR            5' LTR (truncated) (fragment): truncated 5' long terminal repeat (LTR) from HIV-1
    629..647     +  promoter       T7 promoter: promoter for bacteriophage T7 RNA polymerase
    700..2109    +  CDS            YAP1 (fragment): YAP1_HUMAN - Also known as YAP65. Experimental evidence at protein level: Swiss-Prot protein existence level 1. [Isoform 3]: Activates the C-terminal fragment (CTF) of ERBB4 (isoform 3). From Homo sapiens (Human).
   2186..2410    +  polyA_signal   bGH poly(A) signal: bovine growth hormone polyadenylation signal
   2414..2435    +  promoter       SV40 promoter (fragment): SV40 enhancer and early promoter
   2456..2884    +  rep_origin     f1 ori (sequence partly withheld): f1 bacteriophage origin of replication; arrow indicates direction of (+) strand synthesis
   2898..3227    +  promoter       SV40 promoter: SV40 enhancer and early promoter
   3294..4085    +  CDS            neo: KKA2_KLEPN - Also known as kan, nptII. Experimental evidence at protein level: Swiss-Prot protein existence level 1. Resistance to kanamycin, neomycin, paromomycin, ribostamycin, butirosin and gentamicin B. From Klebsiella pneumoniae.
   4109..4267    +  CDS            ble (fragment): BLE_KLEPN - Experimental evidence at protein level: Swiss-Prot protein existence level 1. Binding protein with a strong affinity to the bleomycin family of antibiotics. Binds to CL990; an antimitotic-antibiotic compound. From Klebsiella pneumoniae.
   4262..4383    +  polyA_signal   SV40 poly(A) signal: SV40 polyadenylation signal
   4456..4472    -  protein_bind   lac operator: The lac repressor binds to the lac operator to inhibit transcription in E. coli. This inhibition can be relieved by adding lactose or isopropyl-β-D-thiogalactopyranoside (IPTG). lac repressor encoded by lacI
   4480..4510    -  promoter       lac promoter: promoter for the E. coli lac operon
   4525..4546    -  protein_bind   CAP binding site: CAP binding activates transcription in the presence of cAMP. E. coli catabolite activator protein
   4559..4651    -  CDS            lacI (fragment): lac repressor; lacI; The lac repressor binds to the lac operator to inhibit transcription in E. coli. This inhibition can be relieved by adding lactose or isopropyl-β-D-thiogalactopyranoside (IPTG).
   4834..5422    -  rep_origin     ori: high-copy-number ColE1/pMB1/pBR322/pUC origin of replication
   5593..6453    -  CDS            AmpR: β-lactamase; bla; confers resistance to ampicillin, carbenicillin, and related antibiotics
   6454..6558    -  promoter       AmpR promoter: bla
   6617..6669    -  misc_feature   bom (fragment): basis of mobility region from pBR322
