[The description below was written by a language model from this plasmid's Addgene catalogue record and pLannotate feature annotations shown in this document.]
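Description:
pcDNA3.1 (-) hYAP 1-1delta is a mammalian expression plasmid of about 6.8 kb built on the pcDNA3.1 (-) backbone, although the catalogue lists the vector type as unspecified. It carries a wild-type human YAP1 cDNA corresponding to the 1-1delta splice isoform. The insert, described by the depositor as roughly 1470 bp, was cloned between NotI and EcoRI sites. The feature table places a YAP1 coding region of about 1.4 kb directly downstream of the human cytomegalovirus immediate early enhancer and promoter and upstream of the bovine growth hormone polyadenylation signal, an arrangement that gives strong constitutive transcription in transfected mammalian cells. A T7 promoter lies between the CMV promoter and the insert and could serve for in vitro transcription or as a sequencing primer site. No epitope tag or reporter is annotated or mentioned in the record.

In E. coli the plasmid is maintained at high copy through a ColE1/pUC-type origin and selected with ampicillin via the bla gene and its own promoter. An f1 origin is also present, allowing single-stranded DNA production. For mammalian cells, an SV40 early promoter drives the neomycin phosphotransferase gene, terminated by an SV40 poly(A) signal, which would permit G418 selection of stable transfectants. Several short annotations (a truncated HIV-1 LTR fragment, ble and lacI fragments, lac promoter/operator elements and a bom fragment) are most likely backbone remnants or similarity matches from automated annotation rather than functional parts. The stated purpose is protein expression for functional studies of cell growth promotion, in the context of work characterising differentially spliced human YAP1 mRNA isoforms.
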