Addgene plasmid #124142: pcDNA3.1 (-) hYAP 1-1delta
Purpose: Protein expression for funtional studies of cell growth promotion
Depositing lab: Megan Finch-Edmondson & Marius Sudol. Publication: Identification, basic characterization and evolutionary analysis of differentially spliced mRNA isoforms of human YAP1 gene. Gaffney CJ, Oka T, Mazack V, Hilman D, Gat U, Muramatsu T, Inazawa J, Golden A, Carey DJ, Farooq A, Tromp G, Sudol M. Gene. 2012 Nov 10;509(2):215-22. doi: 10.1016/j.gene.2012.08.025. Epub 2012 Aug 24. PubMed 22939869.
Backbone
  Vector backbone: pcDNA3.1 (-)
  Vector type: Unspecified
Growth in bacteria
  Bacterial resistance: Ampicillin, 100 μg/mL
  Growth temperature: 37°C
  Growth strain: DH5alpha
  Copy number: High Copy
Gene/Insert
  Gene/Insert name: YAP1
  Species: H. sapiens (human)
  Mutation: None (Wild Type)
  GenBank ID: NP_001269028
  Entrez Gene: YAP1 (a.k.a. COB1, YAP, YAP-1, YAP2, YAP65, YKI)
  Cloning method: Restriction Enzyme; 5′ cloning site Not I (unknown if destroyed); 3′ cloning site EcoRI (unknown if destroyed)
Terms and licenses: Academic/Nonprofit Terms; Industry Terms: Not Available to Industry
Depositor comments: Insert size is approximately 1470.
How to cite: pcDNA3.1 (-) hYAP 1-1delta was a gift from Megan Finch-Edmondson & Marius Sudol (Addgene plasmid # 124142 ; http://n2t.net/addgene:124142 ; RRID:Addgene_124142)
